Addgene plasmid #171800: pCRISPaint-mNeon-PuroR [M1G]
Purpose: Universal donor plasmid for CRISPitope method encoding mNeon fluorescent protein and puromycin resistance cassette [p.M1G]
Depositing lab: Michael Hoelzel. Publication: Adoptive T Cell Therapy Targeting Different Gene Products Reveals Diverse and Context-Dependent Immune Evasion in Melanoma. Effern M, Glodde N, Braun M, Liebing J, Boll HN, Yong M, Bawden E, Hinze D, van den Boorn-Konijnenberg D, Daoud M, Aymans P, Landsberg J, Smyth MJ, Flatz L, Tuting T, Bald T, Gebhardt T, Holzel M. Immunity. 2020 Sep 15;53(3):564-580.e9. doi: 10.1016/j.immuni.2020.07.007. Epub 2020 Aug 3. PubMed 32750334.
Backbone
  Vector backbone: pCRISPaint
  Backbone manufacturer: Based on plasmids published by Schmid-Burgk et al. 2016 (DOI: 10.1038/ncomms12338)
  Backbone size w/o insert (bp): 2516
  Total vector size (bp): 3908
  Vector type: Gene tagging
  Selectable markers: Puromycin
Growth in bacteria
  Bacterial resistance: Ampicillin, 100 μg/mL
  Growth temperature: 37°C
  Growth strain: DH5alpha
  Copy number: High Copy
Gene/Insert
  Gene/Insert name: mNeonGreen-T2A-PuroR
  Species: Branchiostoma lanceolatum, Streptomyces alboniger
  Insert size (bp): 1365
  Mutation: PuroR: Changed Methionin 1 to Glycine.
  Cloning method: Restriction Enzyme; 5′ cloning site unknown (unknown if destroyed); 3′ cloning site unknown (unknown if destroyed)
  Sequencing primers: 5′ CGATAGTACTAACATACGCTCTCCA; 3′ CTCCCCCTGAACCTGAAAC
Resource information
  A portion of this plasmid was derived from a plasmid made by: The plasmid was obtained from Veit Hornung and then further modified.
Terms and licenses: Academic/Nonprofit Terms; Industry Terms: Not Available to Industry
How to cite: pCRISPaint-mNeon-PuroR [M1G] was a gift from Michael Hoelzel (Addgene plasmid # 171800 ; http://n2t.net/addgene:171800 ; RRID:Addgene_171800)
