[The description below was written by a language model from this plasmid's Addgene catalogue record and pLannotate feature annotations shown in this document.]
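Description:
pCRISPaint-mNeon-PuroR [M1G] is a 3.9 kb universal donor plasmid for CRISPR-assisted gene tagging, built on the pCRISPaint backbone and used in the CRISPitope method. It is propagated in E. coli as a high-copy plasmid through a ColE1/pUC-type origin and selected with ampicillin via the β-lactamase gene. Short annotated fragments of a tetracycline resistance gene and SV40 large T antigen appear to be backbone remnants rather than functional parts.

The payload is a promoterless mNeonGreen-T2A-PuroR cassette of about 1.4 kb. No eukaryotic promoter is annotated upstream of it. Instead, a synthetic poly(A) signal and an RNA polymerase II transcriptional pause site precede the coding region, an arrangement that would be expected to suppress spurious read-through expression from the unintegrated plasmid. In the CRISPaint approach, the donor is linearised in cells and ligated in a homology-independent manner into a nuclease-cut site in the coding sequence of a target gene. The tag is then expressed in frame from the endogenous promoter. The T2A peptide separates mNeonGreen, which remains fused to the tagged gene product, from puromycin N-acetyltransferase, and an SV40 polyadenylation signal lies downstream of the cassette. The M1G change replaces the initiator methionine of PuroR with glycine. This presumably limits puromycin resistance to cells with productive in-frame integration, although the record does not state the rationale. It probably also explains why PuroR is annotated as a fragment.

Tagged mammalian cells can be enriched by puromycin selection and followed by green fluorescence. A second, shorter sequencing record (3,830 nt) shows the same layout, but there mNeonGreen is annotated as a fragment followed by a very short match to an mVenus fragment. The full 3,908 nt record matches the stated vector size.
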