Features (pLannotate 1.2.2; 10 found; start..end, strand, type, name):
      1..49      +  polyA_signal   poly(A) signal: synthetic polyadenylation signal
     63..154     +  misc_feature   pause site: RNA polymerase II transcriptional pause signal from the human α2 globin gene
    227..928     +  CDS            mNeonGreen: bright monomeric yellow-green fluorescent protein derived from LanYFP (Shaner et al., 2013)
    994..1591    +  CDS            PuroR (fragment): puromycin N-acetyltransferase; pac from Streptomyces; confers resistance to puromycin
   1616..1737    -  polyA_signal   SV40 poly(A) signal: SV40 polyadenylation signal
   1760..1828    -  CDS            large T antigen (fragment): large T antigen from SV40 (simian virus 40)
   1844..1976    +  CDS            TcR (fragment): tetracycline efflux protein; tet; confers resistance to tetracycline
   2156..2744    -  rep_origin     ori: high-copy-number ColE1/pMB1/pBR322/pUC origin of replication
   2944..3804    -  CDS            AmpR: β-lactamase confers resistance to ampicillin, carbenicillin, and related antibiotics
   3805..3846    -  promoter       AmpR promoter (fragment): bla
>Addgene plasmid #171800 | pCRISPaint-mNeon-PuroR [M1G] | addgene full sequence | sequence record 341952 | Addgene NGS Result
AATAAAATATCTTTATTTTCATTACATCTGTGTGTTGGTTTTTTGTGTGAATCGATAGTACTAACATACG
CTCTCCATCAAAACAAAACGAAACAAAACAAACTAGCAAAATAGGCTGTCCCCAGTGCAAGTGCAGGTGC
CAGAACATTTCTCTTAATGATAGCTAGGATCGCTAGCGGGCCAGTACCCAAAAAGCGGGGGGTCTGGTGG
CAGTGGAGGGGGATCCGTGAGCAAGGGCGAGGAGGATAACGCCTCTCTCCCAGCGACACATGAGTTACAC
ATCTTTGGCTCCATCAACGGTGTGGACTTTGACATGGTGGGTCAGGGCACCGGCAATCCAAATGATGGTT
ATGAGGAGTTAAACCTGAAGTCCACCAAGGGTGACCTCCAGTTCTCCCCCTGGATTCTGGTCCCTCATAT
CGGGTATGGCTTCCATCAGTACCTGCCCTACCCTGACGGGATGTCGCCTTTCCAGGCCGCCATGGTAGAT
GGCTCCGGATACCAAGTCCATCGCACAATGCAGTTTGAAGATGGTGCCTCCCTTACTGTTAACTACCGCT
ACACCTACGAGGGAAGCCACATCAAAGGAGAGGCCCAGGTGAAGGGGACTGGTTTCCCTGCTGACGGTCC
TGTGATGACCAACTCGCTGACCGCTGCGGACTGGTGCAGGTCGAAGAAGACTTACCCCAACGACAAAACC
ATCATCAGTACCTTTAAGTGGAGTTACACCACTGGAAATGGCAAGCGCTACCGGAGCACTGCGCGGACCA
CCTACACCTTTGCCAAGCCAATGGCGGCTAACTATCTGAAGAACCAGCCGATGTACGTGTTCCGTAAGAC
GGAGCTCAAGCACTCCAAGACCGAGCTCAACTTCAAGGAGTGGCAAAAGGCCTTTACCGATGTGATGGGC
ATGGACGAGCTGTACAAGGGATCCGGAGAGGGCAGAGGAAGTCTGCTAACATGCGGTGACGTCGAGGAGA
ATCCTGGCCCAGGGACCGAGTACAAGCCCACGGTGCGCCTCGCCACCCGCGACGACGTCCCCAGGGCCGT
ACGCACCCTCGCCGCCGCGTTCGCCGACTACCCCGCCACGCGCCACACCGTCGATCCGGACCGCCACATC
GAGCGGGTCACCGAGCTGCAAGAACTCTTCCTCACGCGCGTCGGGCTCGACATCGGCAAGGTGTGGGTCG
CGGACGACGGCGCCGCGGTGGCGGTCTGGACCACGCCGGAGAGCGTCGAAGCGGGGGCGGTGTTCGCCGA
GATCGGCCCGCGCATGGCCGAGTTGAGCGGTTCCCGGCTGGCCGCGCAGCAACAGATGGAAGGCCTCCTG
GCGCCGCACCGGCCCAAGGAGCCCGCGTGGTTCCTGGCCACCGTCGGCGTCTCGCCCGACCACCAGGGCA
AGGGTCTGGGCAGCGCCGTCGTGCTCCCCGGAGTGGAGGCGGCCGAGCGCGCCGGGGTGCCCGCCTTCCT
GGAGACCTCCGCGCCCCGCAACCTCCCCTTCTACGAGCGGCTCGGCTTCACCGTCACCGCCGACGTCGAG
GTGCCCGAAGGACCGCGCACCTGGTGCATGACCCGCAAGCCCGGTGCCTGAGCGGCCCGCTTCGAGCAGA
CATGATAAGATACATTGATGAGTTTGGACAAACCACAACTAGAATGCAGTGAAAAAAATGCTTTATTTGT
GAAATTTGTGATGCTATTGCTTTATTTGTAACCATTATAAGCTGCAATAAACAAGTTAACAACAACAATT
GCATTCATTTTATGTTTCAGGTTCAGGGGGAGGTGTGGGAGGTTTTTTAAAGCAAGTAAAACCTCTACAA
ATGTGGTAAAATCGATAAGGATCCGTCGACCGATGCCCTTGAGAGCCTTCAACCCAGTCAGCTCCTTCCG
GTGGGCGCGGGGCATGACTATCGTCGCCGCACTTATGACTGTCTTCTTTATCATGCAACTCGTAGGACAG
GTGCCGGCAGCGCTCTTCCGCTTCCTCGCTCACTGACTCGCTGCGCTCGGTCGTTCGGCTGCGGCGAGCG
GTATCAGCTCACTCAAAGGCGGTAATACGGTTATCCACAGAATCAGGGGATAACGCAGGAAAGAACATGT
GAGCAAAAGGCCAGCAAAAGGCCAGGAACCGTAAAAAGGCCGCGTTGCTGGCGTTTTTCCATAGGCTCCG
CCCCCCTGACGAGCATCACAAAAATCGACGCTCAAGTCAGAGGTGGCGAAACCCGACAGGACTATAAAGA
TACCAGGCGTTTCCCCCTGGAAGCTCCCTCGTGCGCTCTCCTGTTCCGACCCTGCCGCTTACCGGATACC
TGTCCGCCTTTCTCCCTTCGGGAAGCGTGGCGCTTTCTCATAGCTCACGCTGTAGGTATCTCAGTTCGGT
GTAGGTCGTTCGCTCCAAGCTGGGCTGTGTGCACGAACCCCCCGTTCAGCCCGACCGCTGCGCCTTATCC
GGTAACTATCGTCTTGAGTCCAACCCGGTAAGACACGACTTATCGCCACTGGCAGCAGCCACTGGTAACA
GGATTAGCAGAGCGAGGTATGTAGGCGGTGCTACAGAGTTCTTGAAGTGGTGGCCTAACTACGGCTACAC
TAGAAGAACAGTATTTGGTATCTGCGCTCTGCTGAAGCCAGTTACCTTCGGAAAAAGAGTTGGTAGCTCT
TGATCCGGCAAACAAACCACCGCTGGTAGCGGTGGTTTTTTTGTTTGCAAGCAGCAGATTACGCGCAGAA
AAAAAGGATCTCAAGAAGATCCTTTGATCTTTTCTACGGGGTCTGACGCTCAGTGGAACGAAAACTCACG
TTAAGGGATTTTGGTCATGAGATTATCAAAAAGGATCTTCACCTAGATCCTTTTAAATTAAAAATGAAGT
TTTAAATCAATCTAAAGTATATATGAGTAAACTTGGTCTGACAGCGGCCGCAAATGCTAAACCACTGCAG
TGGTTACCAGTGCTTGATCAGTGAGGCACCGATCTCAGCGATCTGCCTATTTCGTTCGTCCATAGTGGCC
TGACTCCCCGTCGTGTAGATCACTACGATTCGTGAGGGCTTACCATCAGGCCCCAGCGCAGCAATGATGC
CGCGAGAGCCGCGTTCACCGGCCCCCGATTTGTCAGCAATGAACCAGCCAGCAGGGAGGGCCGAGCGAAG
AAGTGGTCCTGCTACTTTGTCCGCCTCCATCCAGTCTATGAGCTGCTGTCGTGATGCTAGAGTAAGAAGT
TCGCCAGTGAGTAGTTTCCGAAGAGTTGTGGCCATTGCTACTGGCATCGTGGTATCACGCTCGTCGTTCG
GTATGGCTTCGTTCAACTCTGGTTCCCAGCGGTCAAGCCGGGTCACATGATCACCCATATTATGAAGAAA
TGCAGTCAGCTCCTTAGGGCCTCCGATCGTTGTCAGAAGTAAGTTGGCCGCGGTGTTGTCGCTCATGGTA
ATGGCAGCACTACACAATTCTCTTACCGTCATGCCATCCGTAAGATGCTTTTCCGTGACCGGCGAGTACT
CAACCAAGTCGTTTTGTGAGTAGTGTATACGGCGACCAAGCTGCTCTTGCCCGGCGTCTATACGGGACAA
CACCGCGCCACATAGCAGTACTTTGAAAGTGCTCATCATCGGGAATCGTTCTTCGGGGCGGAAAGACTCA
AGGATCTTGCCGCTATTGAGATCCAGTTCGATATAGCCCACTCTTGCACCCAGTTGATCTTCAGCATCTT
TTACTTTCACCAGCGTTTCGGGGTGTGCAAAAACAGGCAAGCAAAATGCCGCAAAGAAGGGAATGAGTGC
GACACGAAAATGTTGGATGCTCATACTCGTCCTTTTTCAATATTATTGAAGCATTTATCAGAGTTACTAG
TACGTCTCTCAAGGATAAGTAAGTAATATTAAGGTACGGGAGGTATTGGACAGGCCGC
