Features (pLannotate 1.2.2; 11 found; start..end, strand, type, name):
      1..49      +  polyA_signal   poly(A) signal: synthetic polyadenylation signal
     63..154     +  misc_feature   pause site: RNA polymerase II transcriptional pause signal from the human α2 globin gene
    227..833     +  CDS            mNeonGreen (fragment): bright monomeric yellow-green fluorescent protein derived from LanYFP (Shaner et al., 2013)
    834..850     +  CDS            VC155 (fragment): C-terminal fragment of mVenus for use in bimolecular fluorescence complementation (BiFC) (Kodama and Hu, 2010)
    916..1513    +  CDS            PuroR (fragment): puromycin N-acetyltransferase; pac from Streptomyces; confers resistance to puromycin
   1538..1659    -  polyA_signal   SV40 poly(A) signal: SV40 polyadenylation signal
   1682..1750    -  CDS            large T antigen (fragment): large T antigen from SV40 (simian virus 40)
   1766..1898    +  CDS            TcR (fragment): tetracycline efflux protein; tet; confers resistance to tetracycline
   2078..2666    -  rep_origin     ori: high-copy-number ColE1/pMB1/pBR322/pUC origin of replication
   2866..3726    -  CDS            AmpR: β-lactamase confers resistance to ampicillin, carbenicillin, and related antibiotics
   3727..3768    -  promoter       AmpR promoter (fragment): bla
>Addgene plasmid #171800 | pCRISPaint-mNeon-PuroR [M1G] Sequencing Result | analyzer sequence | sequence record 337968
AATAAAATATCTTTATTTTCATTACATCTGTGTGTTGGTTTTTTGTGTGAATCGATAGTACTAACATACG
CTCTCCATCAAAACAAAACGAAACAAAACAAACTAGCAAAATAGGCTGTCCCCAGTGCAAGTGCAGGTGC
CAGAACATTTCTCTTAATGATAGCTAGGATCGCTAGCGGGCCAGTACCCAAAAAGCGGGGGGTCTGGTGG
CAGTGGAGGGGGATCCGTGAGCAAGGGCGAGGAGGATAACGCCTCTCTCCCAGCGACACATGAGTTACAC
ATCTTTGGCTCCATCAACGGTGTGGACTTTGACATGGTGGGTCAGGGCACCGGCAATCCAAATGATGGTT
ATGAGGAGTTAAACCTGAAGTCCACCAAGGGTGACCTCCAGTTCTCCCCCTGGATTCTGGTCCCTCATAT
CGGGTATGGCTTCCATCAGTACCTGCCCTACCCTGACGGGATGTCGCCTTTCCAGGCCGCCATGGTAGAT
GGCTCCGGATACCAAGTCCATCGCACAATGCAGTTTGAAGATGGTGCCTCCCTTACTGTTAACTACCGCT
ACACCTACGAGGGAAGCCACATCAAAGGAGAGGCCCAGGTGAAGGGGACTGGTTTCCCTGCTGACGGTCC
TGTGATGACCAACTCGCTGACCGCTGCGGACTGGTGCAGGTCGAAGAAGACTTACCCCAACGACAAAACC
ATCATCAGTACCTTTAAGTGGAGTTACACCACTGGAAATGGCAAGCGCTACCGGAGCACTGCGCGGACCA
CCTACACCTTTGCCAAGCCAATGGCGGCTAACTATCTGAAGAACCAGCCGATGTACGTGTTCCTGGACGA
GCTGTACAAGGGATCCGGAGAGGGCAGAGGAAGTCTGCTAACATGCGGTGACGTCGAGGAGAATCCTGGC
CCAGGGACCGAGTACAAGCCCACGGTGCGCCTCGCCACCCGCGACGACGTCCCCAGGGCCGTACGCACCC
TCGCCGCCGCGTTCGCCGACTACCCCGCCACGCGCCACACCGTCGATCCGGACCGCCACATCGAGCGGGT
CACCGAGCTGCAAGAACTCTTCCTCACGCGCGTCGGGCTCGACATCGGCAAGGTGTGGGTCGCGGACGAC
GGCGCCGCGGTGGCGGTCTGGACCACGCCGGAGAGCGTCGAAGCGGGGGCGGTGTTCGCCGAGATCGGCC
CGCGCATGGCCGAGTTGAGCGGTTCCCGGCTGGCCGCGCAGCAACAGATGGAAGGCCTCCTGGCGCCGCA
CCGGCCCAAGGAGCCCGCGTGGTTCCTGGCCACCGTCGGCGTCTCGCCCGACCACCAGGGCAAGGGTCTG
GGCAGCGCCGTCGTGCTCCCCGGAGTGGAGGCGGCCGAGCGCGCCGGGGTGCCCGCCTTCCTGGAGACCT
CCGCGCCCCGCAACCTCCCCTTCTACGAGCGGCTCGGCTTCACCGTCACCGCCGACGTCGAGGTGCCCGA
AGGACCGCGCACCTGGTGCATGACCCGCAAGCCCGGTGCCTGAGCGGCCCGCTTCGAGCAGACATGATAA
GATACATTGATGAGTTTGGACAAACCACAACTAGAATGCAGTGAAAAAAATGCTTTATTTGTGAAATTTG
TGATGCTATTGCTTTATTTGTAACCATTATAAGCTGCAATAAACAAGTTAACAACAACAATTGCATTCAT
TTTATGTTTCAGGTTCAGGGGGAGGTGTGGGAGGTTTTTTAAAGCAAGTAAAACCTCTACAAATGTGGTA
AAATCGATAAGGATCCGTCGACCGATGCCCTTGAGAGCCTTCAACCCAGTCAGCTCCTTCCGGTGGGCGC
GGGGCATGACTATCGTCGCCGCACTTATGACTGTCTTCTTTATCATGCAACTCGTAGGACAGGTGCCGGC
AGCGCTCTTCCGCTTCCTCGCTCACTGACTCGCTGCGCTCGGTCGTTCGGCTGCGGCGAGCGGTATCAGC
TCACTCAAAGGCGGTAATACGGTTATCCACAGAATCAGGGGATAACGCAGGAAAGAACATGTGAGCAAAA
GGCCAGCAAAAGGCCAGGAACCGTAAAAAGGCCGCGTTGCTGGCGTTTTTCCATAGGCTCCGCCCCCCTG
ACGAGCATCACAAAAATCGACGCTCAAGTCAGAGGTGGCGAAACCCGACAGGACTATAAAGATACCAGGC
GTTTCCCCCTGGAAGCTCCCTCGTGCGCTCTCCTGTTCCGACCCTGCCGCTTACCGGATACCTGTCCGCC
TTTCTCCCTTCGGGAAGCGTGGCGCTTTCTCATAGCTCACGCTGTAGGTATCTCAGTTCGGTGTAGGTCG
TTCGCTCCAAGCTGGGCTGTGTGCACGAACCCCCCGTTCAGCCCGACCGCTGCGCCTTATCCGGTAACTA
TCGTCTTGAGTCCAACCCGGTAAGACACGACTTATCGCCACTGGCAGCAGCCACTGGTAACAGGATTAGC
AGAGCGAGGTATGTAGGCGGTGCTACAGAGTTCTTGAAGTGGTGGCCTAACTACGGCTACACTAGAAGAA
CAGTATTTGGTATCTGCGCTCTGCTGAAGCCAGTTACCTTCGGAAAAAGAGTTGGTAGCTCTTGATCCGG
CAAACAAACCACCGCTGGTAGCGGTGGTTTTTTTGTTTGCAAGCAGCAGATTACGCGCAGAAAAAAAGGA
TCTCAAGAAGATCCTTTGATCTTTTCTACGGGGTCTGACGCTCAGTGGAACGAAAACTCACGTTAAGGGA
TTTTGGTCATGAGATTATCAAAAAGGATCTTCACCTAGATCCTTTTAAATTAAAAATGAAGTTTTAAATC
AATCTAAAGTATATATGAGTAAACTTGGTCTGACAGCGGCCGCAAATGCTAAACCACTGCAGTGGTTACC
AGTGCTTGATCAGTGAGGCACCGATCTCAGCGATCTGCCTATTTCGTTCGTCCATAGTGGCCTGACTCCC
CGTCGTGTAGATCACTACGATTCGTGAGGGCTTACCATCAGGCCCCAGCGCAGCAATGATGCCGCGAGAG
CCGCGTTCACCGGCCCCCGATTTGTCAGCAATGAACCAGCCAGCAGGGAGGGCCGAGCGAAGAAGTGGTC
CTGCTACTTTGTCCGCCTCCATCCAGTCTATGAGCTGCTGTCGTGATGCTAGAGTAAGAAGTTCGCCAGT
GAGTAGTTTCCGAAGAGTTGTGGCCATTGCTACTGGCATCGTGGTATCACGCTCGTCGTTCGGTATGGCT
TCGTTCAACTCTGGTTCCCAGCGGTCAAGCCGGGTCACATGATCACCCATATTATGAAGAAATGCAGTCA
GCTCCTTAGGGCCTCCGATCGTTGTCAGAAGTAAGTTGGCCGCGGTGTTGTCGCTCATGGTAATGGCAGC
ACTACACAATTCTCTTACCGTCATGCCATCCGTAAGATGCTTTTCCGTGACCGGCGAGTACTCAACCAAG
TCGTTTTGTGAGTAGTGTATACGGCGACCAAGCTGCTCTTGCCCGGCGTCTATACGGGACAACACCGCGC
CACATAGCAGTACTTTGAAAGTGCTCATCATCGGGAATCGTTCTTCGGGGCGGAAAGACTCAAGGATCTT
GCCGCTATTGAGATCCAGTTCGATATAGCCCACTCTTGCACCCAGTTGATCTTCAGCATCTTTTACTTTC
ACCAGCGTTTCGGGGTGTGCAAAAACAGGCAAGCAAAATGCCGCAAAGAAGGGAATGAGTGCGACACGAA
AATGTTGGATGCTCATACTCGTCCTTTTTCAATATTATTGAAGCATTTATCAGAGTTACTAGTACGTCTC
TCAAGGATAAGTAAGTAATATTAAGGTACGGGAGGTATTGGACAGGCCGC
